>Addgene plasmid #46471 | pGEX PLCg1(NC)-SH2 | depositor full sequence | sequence record 65663 | Full Sequence
ACGTTATCGACTGCACGGTGCACCAATGCTTCTGGCGTCAGGCAGCCATCGGAAGCTGTGGTATGGCTGT
GCAGGTCGTAAATCACTGCATAATTCGTGTCGCTCAAGGCGCACTCCCGTTCTGGATAATGTTTTTTGCG
CCGACATCATAACGGTTCTGGCAAATATTCTGAAATGAGCTGTTGACAATTAATCATCGGCTCGTATAAT
GTGTGGAATTGTGAGCGGATAACAATTTCACACAGGAAACAGTATTCATGTCCCCTATACTAGGTTATTG
GAAAATTAAGGGCCTTGTGCAACCCACTCGACTTCTTTTGGAATATCTTGAAGAAAAATATGAAGAGCAT
TTGTATGAGCGCGATGAAGGTGATAAATGGCGAAACAAAAAGTTTGAATTGGGTTTGGAGTTTCCCAATC
TTCCTTATTATATTGATGGTGATGTTAAATTAACACAGTCTATGGCCATCATACGTTATATAGCTGACAA
GCACAACATGTTGGGTGGTTGTCCAAAAGAGCGTGCAGAGATTTCAATGCTTGAAGGAGCGGTTTTGGAT
ATTAGATACGGTGTTTCGAGAATTGCATATAGTAAAGACTTTGAAACTCTCAAAGTTGATTTTCTTAGCA
AGCTACCTGAAATGCTGAAAATGTTCGAAGATCGTTTATGTCATAAAACATATTTAAATGGTGATCATGT
AACCCATCCTGACTTCATGTTGTATGACGCTCTTGATGTTGTTTTATACATGGACCCAATGTGCCTGGAT
GCGTTCCCAAAATTAGTTTGTTTTAAAAAACGTATTGAAGCTATCCCACAAATTGATAAGTACTTGAAAT
CCAGCAAGTATATAGCATGGCCTTTGCAGGGCTGGCAAGCCACGTTTGGTGGTGGCGACCATCCTCCAAA
ATCGGATCTGGAAGTTCTGTTCCAGGGGCCCCTGGGATCCACAGAGCTGCACTCCAATGAGAAGTGGTTC
CATGGGAAGCTAGGGGCAGGGCGTGACGGGCGTCACATCGCTGAGCGCCTGCTTACTGAGTACTGCATCG
AGACCGGAGCCCCTGACGGCTCCTTCCTCGTGCGAGAGAGTGAGACCTTCGTGGGCGACTACACGCTCTC
TTTCTGGCGGAACGGGAAAGTCCAGCACTGCCGTATCCACTCCCGGCAAGATGCTGGGACCCCCAAGTTC
TTCTTGACAGACAACCTCGTCTTTGACTCCCTCTATGACCTCATCACGCACTACCAGCAGGTGCCCCTGC
GCTGTAATGAGTTTGAGATGCGACTTTCAGAGCCTGTCCCACAGACCAACGCCCACGAGAGCAAAGAGTG
GTACCACGCGAGCCTGACCAGAGCACAGGCTGAGCACATGCTAATGCGCGTCCCTCGTGATGGGGCCTTC
CTGGTGCGGAAGCGGAATGAACCCAACTCATATGCCATCTCTTTCCGGGCTGAGGGCAAGATCAAGCATT
GCCGTGTCCAGCAAGAGGGCCAGACAGTGATGCTAGGGAACTCGGAGTTCGACAGCCTTGTTGACCTCAT
CAGCTACTATGAGAAACACCCGCTATACCGCAAGATGAAGCTGCGCTATCCCATCAACGAGGAGGGAATT
CCCGGGTCGACTCGAGCGGCCGCATCGTGACTGACTGACGATCTGCCTCGCGCGTTTCGGTGATGACGGT
GAAAACCTCTGACACATGCAGCTCCCGGAGACGGTCACAGCTTGTCTGTAAGCGGATGCCGGGAGCAGAC
AAGCCCGTCAGGGCGCGTCAGCGGGTGTTGGCGGGTGTCGGGGCGCAGCCATGACCCAGTCACGTAGCGA
TAGCGGAGTGTATAATTCTTGAAGACGAAAGGGCCTCGTGATACGCCTATTTTTATAGGTTAATGTCATG
ATAATAATGGTTTCTTAGACGTCAGGTGGCACTTTTCGGGGAAATGTGCGCGGAACCCCTATTTGTTTAT
TTTTCTAAATACATTCAAATATGTATCCGCTCATGAGACAATAACCCTGATAAATGCTTCAATAATATTG
AAAAAGGAAGAGTATGAGTATTCAACATTTCCGTGTCGCCCTTATTCCCTTTTTTGCGGCATTTTGCCTT
CCTGTTTTTGCTCACCCAGAAACGCTGGTGAAAGTAAAAGATGCTGAAGATCAGTTGGGTGCACGAGTGG
GTTACATCGAACTGGATCTCAACAGCGGTAAGATCCTTGAGAGTTTTCGCCCCGAAGAACGTTTTCCAAT
GATGAGCACTTTTAAAGTTCTGCTATGTGGCGCGGTATTATCCCGTGTTGACGCCGGGCAAGAGCAACTC
GGTCGCCGCATACACTATTCTCAGAATGACTTGGTTGAGTACTCACCAGTCACAGAAAAGCATCTTACGG
ATGGCATGACAGTAAGAGAATTATGCAGTGCTGCCATAACCATGAGTGATAACACTGCGGCCAACTTACT
TCTGACAACGATCGGAGGACCGAAGGAGCTAACCGCTTTTTTGCACAACATGGGGGATCATGTAACTCGC
CTTGATCGTTGGGAACCGGAGCTGAATGAAGCCATACCAAACGACGAGCGTGACACCACGATGCCTGCAG
CAATGGCAACAACGTTGCGCAAACTATTAACTGGCGAACTACTTACTCTAGCTTCCCGGCAACAATTAAT
AGACTGGATGGAGGCGGATAAAGTTGCAGGACCACTTCTGCGCTCGGCCCTTCCGGCTGGCTGGTTTATT
GCTGATAAATCTGGAGCCGGTGAGCGTGGGTCTCGCGGTATCATTGCAGCACTGGGGCCAGATGGTAAGC
CCTCCCGTATCGTAGTTATCTACACGACGGGGAGTCAGGCAACTATGGATGAACGAAATAGACAGATCGC
TGAGATAGGTGCCTCACTGATTAAGCATTGGTAACTGTCAGACCAAGTTTACTCATATATACTTTAGATT
GATTTAAAACTTCATTTTTAATTTAAAAGGATCTAGGTGAAGATCCTTTTTGATAATCTCATGACCAAAA
TCCCTTAACGTGAGTTTTCGTTCCACTGAGCGTCAGACCCCGTAGAAAAGATCAAAGGATCTTCTTGAGA
TCCTTTTTTTCTGCGCGTAATCTGCTGCTTGCAAACAAAAAAACCACCGCTACCAGCGGTGGTTTGTTTG
CCGGATCAAGAGCTACCAACTCTTTTTCCGAAGGTAACTGGCTTCAGCAGAGCGCAGATACCAAATACTG
TCCTTCTAGTGTAGCCGTAGTTAGGCCACCACTTCAAGAACTCTGTAGCACCGCCTACATACCTCGCTCT
GCTAATCCTGTTACCAGTGGCTGCTGCCAGTGGCGATAAGTCGTGTCTTACCGGGTTGGACTCAAGACGA
TAGTTACCGGATAAGGCGCAGCGGTCGGGCTGAACGGGGGGTTCGTGCACACAGCCCAGCTTGGAGCGAA
CGACCTACACCGAACTGAGATACCTACAGCGTGAGCTATGAGAAAGCGCCACGCTTCCCGAAGGGAGAAA
GGCGGACAGGTATCCGGTAAGCGGCAGGGTCGGAACAGGAGAGCGCACGAGGGAGCTTCCAGGGGGAAAC
GCCTGGTATCTTTATAGTCCTGTCGGGTTTCGCCACCTCTGACTTGAGCGTCGATTTTTGTGATGCTCGT
CAGGGGGGCGGAGCCTATGGAAAAACGCCAGCAACGCGGCCTTTTTACGGTTCCTGGCCTTTTGCTGGCC
TTTTGCTCACATGTTCTTTCCTGCGTTATCCCCTGATTCTGTGGATAACCGTATTACCGCCTTTGAGTGA
GCTGATACCGCTCGCCGCAGCCGAACGACCGAGCGCAGCGAGTCAGTGAGCGAGGAAGCGGAAGAGCGCC
TGATGCGGTATTTTCTCCTTACGCATCTGTGCGGTATTTCACACCGCATAAATTCCGACACCATCGAATG
GTGCAAAACCTTTCGCGGTATGGCATGATAGCGCCCGGAAGAGAGTCAATTCAGGGTGGTGAATGTGAAA
CCAGTAACGTTATACGATGTCGCAGAGTATGCCGGTGTCTCTTATCAGACCGTTTCCCGCGTGGTGAACC
AGGCCAGCCACGTTTCTGCGAAAACGCGGGAAAAAGTGGAAGCGGCGATGGCGGAGCTGAATTACATTCC
CAACCGCGTGGCACAACAACTGGCGGGCAAACAGTCGTTGCTGATTGGCGTTGCCACCTCCAGTCTGGCC
CTGCACGCGCCGTCGCAAATTGTCGCGGCGATTAAATCTCGCGCCGATCAACTGGGTGCCAGCGTGGTGG
TGTCGATGGTAGAACGAAGCGGCGTCGAAGCCTGTAAAGCGGCGGTGCACAATCTTCTCGCGCAACGCGT
CAGTGGGCTGATCATTAACTATCCGCTGGATGACCAGGATGCCATTGCTGTGGAAGCTGCCTGCACTAAT
GTTCCGGCGTTATTTCTTGATGTCTCTGACCAGACACCCATCAACAGTATTATTTTCTCCCATGAAGACG
GTACGCGACTGGGCGTGGAGCATCTGGTCGCATTGGGTCACCAGCAAATCGCGCTGTTAGCGGGCCCATT
AAGTTCTGTCTCGGCGCGTCTGCGTCTGGCTGGCTGGCATAAATATCTCACTCGCAATCAAATTCAGCCG
ATAGCGGAACGGGAAGGCGACTGGAGTGCCATGTCCGGTTTTCAACAAACCATGCAAATGCTGAATGAGG
GCATCGTTCCCACTGCGATGCTGGTTGCCAACGATCAGATGGCGCTGGGCGCAATGCGCGCCATTACCGA
GTCCGGGCTGCGCGTTGGTGCGGATATCTCGGTAGTGGGATACGACGATACCGAAGACAGCTCATGTTAT
ATCCCGCCGTCAACCACCATCAAACAGGATTTTCGCCTGCTGGGGCAAACCAGCGTGGACCGCTTGCTGC
AACTCTCTCAGGGCCAGGCGGTGAAGGGCAATCAGCTGTTGCCCGTCTCACTGGTGAAAAGAAAAACCAC
CCTGGCGCCCAATACGCAAACCGCCTCTCCCCGCGCGTTGGCCGATTCATTAATGCAGCTGGCACGACAG
GTTTCCCGACTGGAAAGCGGGCAGTGAGCGCAACGCAATTAATGTGAGTTAGCTCACTCATTAGGCACCC
CAGGCTTTACACTTTATGCTTCCGGCTCGTATGTTGTGTGGAATTGTGAGCGGATAACAATTTCACACAG
GAAACAGCTATGACCATGATTACGGATTCACTGGCCGTCGTTTTACAACGTCGTGACTGGGAAAACCCTG
GCGTTACCCAACTTAATCGCCTTGCAGCACATCCCCCTTTCGCCAGCTGGCGTAATAGCGAAGAGGCCCG
CACCGATCGCCCTTCCCAACAGTTGCGCAGCCTGAATGGCGAATGGCGCTTTGCCTGGTTTCCGGCACCA
GAAGCGGTGCCGGAAAGCTGGCTGGAGTGCGATCTTCCTGAGGCCGATACTGTCGTCGTCCCCTCAAACT
GGCAGATGCACGGTTACGATGCGCCCATCTACACCAACGTAACCTATCCCATTACGGTCAATCCGCCGTT
TGTTCCCACGGAGAATCCGACGGGTTGTTACTCGCTCACATTTAATGTTGATGAAAGCTGGCTACAGGAA
GGCCAGACGCGAATTATTTTTGATGGCGTTGGAATT
Features (pLannotate 1.2.2; 17 found; start..end, strand, type, name):
      6..107     -  CDS            yciV (fragment): RNAAM_ECOLI - Also known as trpH From Escherichia coli (strain K12).
    183..211     +  promoter       tac promoter: strong E. coli promoter; hybrid between the trp and lac UV5 promoters
    219..235     +  protein_bind   lac operator: The lac repressor binds to the lac operator to inhibit transcription in E. coli. This inhibition can be relieved by adding lactose or isopropyl-β-D-thiogalactopyranoside (IPTG). lac repressor encoded by lacI
    258..911     +  CDS            GST26_SCHJA: Experimental evidence at protein level: Swiss-Prot protein existence level 1. GST isoenzymes appear to play a central role in the parasite detoxification system. Other functions are also suspected including a role in increasing the solubility of haematin in the parasite gut. From Schistosoma japonicum (Blood fluke).
    945..1610    +  CDS            PLCG1 (fragment): PLCG1_BOVIN - Experimental evidence at protein level: Swiss-Prot protein existence level 1. Mediates the production of the second messenger molecules diacylglycerol (DAG) and inositol 1,4,5-trisphosphate (IP3). Plays an important role in the regulation of intracellular signaling cascades. Becomes activated in response to ligand-mediated activation of receptor-type tyrosine kinases, such as PDGFRA, PDGFRB, EGFR, FGFR1, FGFR2, FGFR3 and FGFR4 (By similarity). Plays a role in actin reorganization and cell migration (By similarity). From Bos taurus (Bovine).
   1653..1692    +  CDS            rop (fragment): Rop protein, which maintains plasmids at low copy number; rop
   1794..1834    +  misc_feature   bom (fragment): basis of mobility region from pBR322
   1939..2043    +  promoter       AmpR promoter: bla
   2044..2904    +  CDS            AmpR: β-lactamase; bla; confers resistance to ampicillin, carbenicillin, and related antibiotics
   3075..3663    +  rep_origin     ori: high-copy-number ColE1/pMB1/pBR322/pUC origin of replication
   3849..3900    -  misc_feature   bom (fragment): basis of mobility region from pBR322
   3907..3984    +  promoter       lacIq promoter: lacI (mutant); In the lacIq allele, a single base change in the promoter boosts expression of the lacI gene about 10-fold.
   3985..5067    +  CDS            lacI: lac repressor; lacI; The lac repressor binds to the lac operator to inhibit transcription in E. coli. This inhibition can be relieved by adding lactose or isopropyl-β-D-thiogalactopyranoside (IPTG).
   5080..5101    +  protein_bind   CAP binding site: CAP binding activates transcription in the presence of cAMP. E. coli catabolite activator protein
   5116..5146    +  promoter       lac promoter: promoter for the E. coli lac operon
   5154..5170    +  protein_bind   lac operator: The lac repressor binds to the lac operator to inhibit transcription in E. coli. This inhibition can be relieved by adding lactose or isopropyl-β-D-thiogalactopyranoside (IPTG). lac repressor encoded by lacI
   5190..5363    +  CDS            lacZα: LacZα fragment of β-galactosidase; lacZ fragment
