[The description below was written by a language model from this plasmid's Addgene catalogue record and pLannotate feature annotations shown in this document.]
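Description:
pGEX PLCg1(NC)-SH2 is a bacterial expression plasmid built on the pGEX6P1 backbone for producing a GST-fused fragment of human phospholipase C gamma 1 (PLCG1) in E. coli. It replicates from a ColE1/pMB1-type origin and is selected with ampicillin through the β-lactamase (AmpR) gene. The catalogue lists it as low copy, although the automated annotation labels the origin generically as a high-copy family member. The full annotated sequence is about 5.6 kb, consistent with the roughly 4.9 kb backbone plus the 667 bp insert.

The insert encodes amino acids 542–759 of PLCG1. The "NC" in the name suggests that this region contains both the N- and C-terminal SH2 domains, but the record does not define the term. It was cloned between BamHI and EcoRI sites, both of which are retained. The annotation tool matched this segment best to the bovine PLCG1 entry, whereas the catalogue gives the species as human; this probably reflects high sequence conservation, but the record does not resolve it.

Expression is driven by the tac promoter, a strong trp/lac hybrid, followed by a lac operator. The plasmid also carries lacI under the lacIq promoter, so transcription is repressed until it is induced with IPTG. The fragment is fused downstream of Schistosoma japonicum glutathione S-transferase, with a PreScission protease site between the two that allows the tag to be removed after glutathione affinity purification. The depositor gives the fusion protein's mass as approximately 48.2 kDa. Remnants of lacZα, rop and bom are backbone carry-over. The associated publication concerns high-throughput phosphotyrosine profiling using SH2 domains, so the purified protein is presumably intended as a phosphotyrosine-binding probe.
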