Addgene plasmid #46471: pGEX PLCg1(NC)-SH2
Depositing lab: Bruce Mayer. Depositing organization: University of Connecticut Health Center. Publication: High-throughput phosphotyrosine profiling using SH2 domains. Machida K, Thompson CM, Dierck K, Jablonowski K, Karkkainen S, Liu B, Zhang H, Nash PD, Newman DK, Nollau P, Pawson T, Renkema GH, Saksela K, Schiller MR, Shin DG, Mayer BJ. Mol Cell. 2007 Jun 22;26(6):899-915. 10.1016/j.molcel.2007.05.031 PubMed 17588523.
Backbone
  Vector backbone: pGEX6P1
  Backbone manufacturer: GE Healthcare Biosciences
  Backbone size w/o insert (bp): 4900
  Vector type: Bacterial Expression
Growth in bacteria
  Bacterial resistance: Ampicillin, 100 μg/mL
  Growth temperature: 37°C
  Growth strain: DH5alpha
  Copy number: Low Copy
Gene/Insert
  Gene/Insert name: PLCg1(NC) (alt names: PLCG1; PLC1; PLC-II; PLC148; PLCgamma1; PLCG1)
  Species: H. sapiens (human)
  Insert size (bp): 667
  Mutation: contains amino acids 542-759
  Entrez Gene: PLCG1 (a.k.a. IDAA, NCKAP3, PLC-II, PLC1, PLC148, PLCgamma1)
  Promoter: Tac
  Tag / fusion protein: GST (N terminal on backbone); PreScission (N terminal on backbone)
  Cloning method: Restriction Enzyme; 5′ cloning site BamHI (not destroyed); 3′ cloning site EcoRI (not destroyed)
  Sequencing primers: 5′ pGEX-5; 3′ pGEX-3
Terms and licenses: Academic/Nonprofit Terms; Industry Terms: Not Available to Industry
Depositor comments: The molecular weight of the GST fusion protein is approximately 48.2 kDa
How to cite: pGEX PLCg1(NC)-SH2 was a gift from Bruce Mayer (Addgene plasmid # 46471 ; http://n2t.net/addgene:46471 ; RRID:Addgene_46471)
