>Addgene plasmid #46471 | pGEX PLCg1(NC)-SH2 | depositor partial sequence | sequence record 65664 | Insert sequence
GGATCCACAGAGCTGCACTCCAATGAGAAGTGGTTCCATGGGAAGCTAGGGGCAGGGCGTGACGGGCGTC
ACATCGCTGAGCGCCTGCTTACTGAGTACTGCATCGAGACCGGAGCCCCTGACGGCTCCTTCCTCGTGCG
AGAGAGTGAGACCTTCGTGGGCGACTACACGCTCTCTTTCTGGCGGAACGGGAAAGTCCAGCACTGCCGT
ATCCACTCCCGGCAAGATGCTGGGACCCCCAAGTTCTTCTTGACAGACAACCTCGTCTTTGACTCCCTCT
ATGACCTCATCACGCACTACCAGCAGGTGCCCCTGCGCTGTAATGAGTTTGAGATGCGACTTTCAGAGCC
TGTCCCACAGACCAACGCCCACGAGAGCAAAGAGTGGTACCACGCGAGCCTGACCAGAGCACAGGCTGAG
CACATGCTAATGCGCGTCCCTCGTGATGGGGCCTTCCTGGTGCGGAAGCGGAATGAACCCAACTCATATG
CCATCTCTTTCCGGGCTGAGGGCAAGATCAAGCATTGCCGTGTCCAGCAAGAGGGCCAGACAGTGATGCT
AGGGAACTCGGAGTTCGACAGCCTTGTTGACCTCATCAGCTACTATGAGAAACACCCGCTATACCGCAAG
ATGAAGCTGCGCTATCCCATCAACGAGGAGGGAATTC
