>Addgene plasmid #46471 | pGEX PLCg1(NC)-SH2 | addgene partial sequence | sequence record 67976 | pGEX5
AGTTCTGTTCCAGGGGCCCCTGGGATCCACAGAGCTGCACTCCAATGAGAAGTGGTTCCATGGGAAGCTA
GGGGCAGGGCGTGACGGGCGTCACATCGCTGAGCGCCTGCTTACTGAGTACTGCATCGAGACCGGAGCCC
CTGACGGCTCCTTCCTCGTGCGAGAGAGTGAGACCTTCGTGGGCGACTACACGCTCTCTTTCTGGCGGAA
CGGGAAAGTCCAGCACTGCCGTATCCACTCCCGGCAAGATGCTGGGACCCCCAAGTTCTTCTTGACAGAC
AACCTCGTCTTTGACTCCCTCTATGACCTCATCACGCACTACCAGCAGGTGCCCCTGCGCTGTAATGAGT
TTGAGATGCGACTTTCAGAGCCTGTCCCACAGACCAACGCCCACGAGAGCAAAGAGTGGTACCACGCGAG
CCTGACCAGAGCACAGGCTGAGCACATGCTAATGCGCGTCCCTCGTGATGGGGCCTTCCTGGTGCGGAAG
CGGAATGAACCCAACTCATATGCCATCTCTTTCCGGGCTGAGGGCAAGATCAAGCATTGCCGTGTCCAGC
AAGAGGGCCAGACAGTGATGCTAGGGAACTCGGAGTTCGACAGCCTTGTTGACCTCATCAGCTACTATGA
GAAACACCCGCTATACCGCAAGATGAAGCTGCGCTATCCCATCAACGAGGAGGGAATTCCCGGGTCGACT
CGAGCGGCCGCATCGTGACTGACTGACGATCTGCCTCGCGCGTTTCGGTGATGACGGTGAAAACCTCTGA
CACATGCAGCTCCCGGAGACGGTCACAGCTTGTCTGTAAGCGGATGCCGGGAGCAGACAA
